Addgene plasmid #20053: pSB305-K3L-vac
Depositing lab: Harmit Malik. Depositing organization: Fred Hutchinson Cancer Center. Publication: Protein kinase R reveals an evolutionary model for defeating viral mimicry. Elde NC, Child SJ, Geballe AP, Malik HS. Nature. 2009 Jan 22;457(7228):485-9. doi: 10.1038/nature07529. Epub 2008 Nov 30. PubMed 19043403.
Backbone
  Vector backbone: pSB305
  Backbone size w/o insert (bp): 5500
  Vector type: Yeast Expression
  Selectable markers: LEU2
Growth in bacteria
  Bacterial resistance: Ampicillin, 100 μg/mL
  Growth temperature: 37°C
  Growth strain: DH5alpha
  Copy number: High Copy
Gene/Insert
  Gene/Insert name: K3L
  Species: Vaccinia virus (copenhagen strain)
  Insert size (bp): 267
  Cloning method: Restriction Enzyme; 5′ cloning site XhoI (not destroyed); 3′ cloning site NotI (not destroyed)
  Sequencing primers: 5′ n/a; 3′ M13F
Terms and licenses: Academic/Nonprofit Terms; Industry Terms: Not Available to Industry
How to cite: pSB305-K3L-vac was a gift from Harmit Malik (Addgene plasmid # 20053 ; http://n2t.net/addgene:20053 ; RRID:Addgene_20053)
