[The description below was written by a language model from this plasmid's Addgene catalogue record and pLannotate feature annotations shown in this document.]
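Description:
pSB305-K3L-vac is a yeast expression plasmid carrying the K3L gene of vaccinia virus (Copenhagen strain) in the pSB305 backbone. It shuttles between E. coli and Saccharomyces cerevisiae. In bacteria it is maintained at high copy from a ColE1/pUC-type origin and selected through the AmpR β-lactamase gene. In yeast, selection relies on the LEU2 auxotrophic marker, which is present with its own promoter and complements leucine auxotrophy. The annotated feature table does not show a yeast replication origin (no 2μ or CEN/ARS element), which would be consistent with an integrating-type vector, but the record does not state how the plasmid is maintained in yeast. The pBluescript-style remnants around the insert (lac promoter and operator, T3 and T7 promoters, lacZα and MCS fragments, f1 ori) and the small fragments of bom, rop, lacI and yeast genes flanking LEU2 are carried over from the backbone.

The roughly 267 bp K3L open reading frame was cloned between XhoI and NotI sites directly downstream of the GAL1,10 promoter, so its expression is controlled by Gal4 and is galactose-inducible. No epitope tag or dedicated yeast terminator is annotated. K3L encodes a viral mimic of eIF2α that acts as a pseudosubstrate for the host kinase PKR. It thereby inhibits eIF2α phosphorylation and the resulting shutoff of protein synthesis. The associated publication concerns the evolution of PKR to defeat viral mimicry. The construct therefore fits inducible co-expression of K3L in yeast to test how well it antagonises PKR variants, although the record does not describe the assay itself.
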