Features (pLannotate 1.2.2; 21 found; start..end, strand, type, name):
      1..22      +  protein_bind   CAP binding site: CAP binding activates transcription in the presence of cAMP. E. coli catabolite activator protein
     37..67      +  promoter       lac promoter: promoter for the E. coli lac operon
     75..91      +  protein_bind   lac operator: The lac repressor binds to the lac operator to inhibit transcription in E. coli. This inhibition can be relieved by adding lactose or isopropyl-β-D-thiogalactopyranoside (IPTG). lac repressor encoded by lacI
    136..154     +  promoter       T3 promoter: promoter for bacteriophage T3 RNA polymerase
    183..847     +  promoter       GAL1,10 promoter: GAL1 and GAL10 genes of S. cerevisiae; divergent inducible promoter, regulated by Gal4
    858..1121    +  CDS            K3_VACCC: Experimental evidence at protein level: Swiss-Prot protein existence level 1. Viral mimic of eIF-2-alpha that acts as a pseudosubstrate for EIF2AK2/PKR kinase. Inhibits therefore eIF-2-alpha phosphorylation by host EIF2AK2/PKR kinase and prevents protein synthesis shutoff (By similarity). From Vaccinia virus (strain Copenhagen) (VACV).
   1124..1148    -  misc_feature   MCS (fragment): pBluescript multiple cloning site
   1157..1175    -  promoter       T7 promoter: promoter for bacteriophage T7 RNA polymerase
   1178..1335    +  CDS            lacZα (fragment): LacZα fragment of β-galactosidase; lacZ fragment
   1339..1767    +  rep_origin     f1 ori (sequence partly withheld): f1 bacteriophage origin of replication; arrow indicates direction of (+) strand synthesis
   1795..1847    -  misc_feature   bom (fragment): basis of mobility region from pBR322
   1878..1955    +  CDS            YO192_YEAST (fragment): Experimental evidence at protein level: Swiss-Prot protein existence level 1. From Saccharomyces cerevisiae (strain ATCC 204508 / S288c) (Baker's yeast).
   2095..2502    +  promoter       LEU2 promoter: S. cerevisiae LEU2
   2503..3597    +  CDS            LEU2: 3-isopropylmalate dehydrogenase, required for leucine biosynthesis; S. cerevisiae LEU2; yeast auxotrophic marker
   3959..4075    -  CDS            NFS1 (fragment): NFS1_YEAST - Also known as SPL1 From Saccharomyces cerevisiae (strain ATCC 204508 / S288c) (Baker's yeast).
   4074..4124    -  misc_feature   bom (fragment): basis of mobility region from pBR322
   4226..4261    -  CDS            rop (fragment): Rop protein, which maintains plasmids at low copy number; rop
   4356..4460    +  promoter       AmpR promoter: bla
   4461..5321    +  CDS            AmpR: β-lactamase; bla; confers resistance to ampicillin, carbenicillin, and related antibiotics
   5492..6080    +  rep_origin     ori: high-copy-number ColE1/pMB1/pBR322/pUC origin of replication
   6263..6355    +  CDS            lacI (fragment): lac repressor; lacI; The lac repressor binds to the lac operator to inhibit transcription in E. coli. This inhibition can be relieved by adding lactose or isopropyl-β-D-thiogalactopyranoside (IPTG).
>Addgene plasmid #20053 | pSB305-K3L-vac | addgene full sequence | sequence record 316816 | Addgene NGS Result
TAATGTGAGTTAGCTCACTCATTAGGCACCCCAGGCTTTACACTTTATGCTTCCGGCTCGTATGTTGTGT
GGAATTGTGAGCGGATAACAATTTCACACAGGAAACAGCTATGACCATGATTACGCCAAGCTCGAAATTA
ACCCTCACTAAAGGGAACAAAAGCTGGTACCTTATATTGAATTTTCAAAAATTCTTACTTTTTTTTTGGA
TGGACGCAAAGAAGTTTAATAATCATATTACATGGCATTACCACCATATACATATCCATATACATATCCA
TATCTAATCTTACTTATATGTTGTGGAAATGTAAAGAGCCCCATTATCTTAGCCTAAAAAAACCTTCTCT
TTGGAACTTTCAGTAATACGCTTAACTGCTCATTGCTATATTGAAGTACGGATTAGAAGCCGCCGAGCGG
GTGACAGCCCTCCGAAGGAAGACTCTCCTCCGTGCGTCCTCGTCTTCACCGGTCGCGTTCCTGAAACGCA
GATGTGCCTCGCGCCGCACTGCTCCGAACAATAAAGATTCTACAATACTAGCTTTTATGGTTATGAAGAG
GAAAAATTGGCAGTAACCTGGCCCCACAAACCTTCAAATGAACGAATCAAATTAACAACCATAGGATGAT
AATGCGATTAGTTTTTTAGCCTTATTTCTGGGGTAATTAATCAGCGAAGCGATGATTTTTGATCTATTAA
CAGATATATAAATGCAAAAACTGCATAACCACTTTAACTAATACTTTCAACATTTTCGGTTTGTATTACT
TCTTATTCAAATGTAATAAAAGTATCAACAAAAAATTGTTAATATACCTCTATACTTTAACGTCAAGGAG
AAAAAACTATACTCGAGATGCTTGCATTTTGTTATTCGTTGCCCAATGCGGGCGATGTAATAAAGGGCAG
AGTATACGAGAAGGATTATGCTCTATACATTTATCTTTTTGACTATCCTCACTCTGAAGCTATCTTGGCA
GAGAGTGTTAAGATGCATATGGATAGATATGTTGAATATAGGGATAAACTGGTAGGGAAAACTGTAAAAG
TTAAAGTGATTAGAGTTGATTATACAAAAGGATATATAGATGTCAATTACAAAAGGATGTGTAGACATCA
ATAAGCGGCCGCCACCGCGGTGGAGCTCCAATTCGCCCTATAGTGAGTCGTATTACAATTCACTGGCCGT
CGTTTTACAACGTCGTGACTGGGAAAACCCTGGCGTTACCCAACTTAATCGCCTTGCAGCACATCCCCCT
TTCGCCAGCTGGCGTAATAGCGAAGAGGCCCGCACCGATCGCCCTTCCCAACAGTTGCGCAGCCTGAATG
GCGAATGG
[124 nt withheld, positions 1339-1462]
C
[91 nt withheld, positions 1464-1554]
A
[49 nt withheld, positions 1556-1604]
CCTTTGACGTTGGAGTCCACGTTCTTT
[37 nt withheld, positions 1632-1668]
ACCCTATCTCGGTCTATTCTTTTGATTTATAAGGGATTTTGCCGATTTCGGCCTATTGGTTAAAAAATGA
GCTGATTTAACAAAAATTTAACGCGAATTTTAACAAAATATTAACGCTTACAATTTCCTGATGCGGTATT
TTCTCCTTACGCATCTGTGCGGTATTTCACACCGCATATCGACCGGTCGAGGAGAACTTCTAGTATATCT
ACATACCTAATATTATTGCCTTATTAAAAATGGAATCCCAACAATTACATCAAAATCCACATTCTCTTCA
AAATCAATTGTCCTGTACTTCCTTGTTCATGTGTGTTCAAAAACGTTATATTTATAGGATAATTATACTC
TATTTCTCAACAAGTAATTGGTTGTTTGGCCGAGCGGTCTAAGGCGCCTGATTCAAGAAATATCTTGACC
GCAGTTAACTGTGGGAATACTCAGGTATCGTAAGATGCAAGAGTTCGAATCTCTTAGCAACCATTATTTT
TTTCCTCAACATAACGAGAACACACAGGGGCGCTATCGCACAGAATCAAATTCGATGACTGGAAATTTTT
TGTTAATTTCAGAGGTCGCCTGACGCATATACCTTTTTCAACTGAAAAATTGGGAGAAAAAGGAAAGGTG
AGAGCGCCGGAACCGGCTTTTCATATAGAATAGAGAAGCGTTCATGACTAAATGCTTGCATCACAATACT
TGAAGTTGACAATATTATTTAAGGACCTATTGTTTTTTCCAATAGGTGGTTAGCAATCGTCTTACTTTCT
AACTTTTCTTACCTTTTACATTTCAGCAATATATATATATATATTTCAAGGATATACCATTCTAATGTCT
GCCCCTAAGAAGATCGTCGTTTTGCCAGGTGACCACGTTGGTCAAGAAATCACAGCCGAAGCCATTAAGG
TTCTTAAAGCTATTTCTGATGTTCGTTCCAATGTCAAGTTCGATTTCGAAAATCATTTAATTGGTGGTGC
TGCTATCGATGCTACAGGTGTTCCACTTCCAGATGAGGCGCTGGAAGCCTCCAAGAAGGCTGATGCCGTT
TTGTTAGGTGCTGTGGGTGGTCCTAAATGGGGTTCCGGTAGTGTTAGACCTGAACAAGGTTTACTAAAAA
TCCGTAAAGAACTTCAATTGTACGCCAACTTAAGACCATGTAACTTTGCATCCGACTCTCTTTTAGACTT
ATCTCCAATCAAGCCACAATTTGCTAAAGGTACTGACTTCGTTGTTGTCAGAGAATTAGTGGGAGGTATT
TACTTTGGTAAGAGAAAGGAAGACGATGGTGATGGTGTCGCTTGGGATAGTGAACAATACACCGTTCCAG
AAGTGCAAAGAATCACAAGAATGGCCGCTTTCATGGCCCTACAACATGAGCCACCATTGCCTATTTGGTC
CTTGGATAAAGCTAATGTTTTGGCCTCTTCAAGATTATGGAGAAAAACTGTGGAGGAAACCATCAAGAAC
GAATTCCCTACATTGAAGGTTCAACATCAATTGATTGATTCTGCCGCCATGATCCTAGTTAAGAACCCAA
CCCACCTAAATGGTATTATAATCACCAGCAACATGTTTGGTGATATCATCTCCGATGAAGCCTCCGTTAT
CCCAGGTTCCTTGGGTTTGTTGCCATCTGCGTCCTTGGCCTCTTTGCCAGACAAGAACACCGCATTTGGT
TTGTACGAACCATGCCACGGTTCTGCTCCAGATTTGCCAAAGAATAAGGTCAACCCTATCGCCACTATCT
TGTCTGCTGCAATGATGTTGAAATTGTCATTGAACTTGCCTGAAGAAGGTAAGGCCATTGAAGATGCAGT
TAAAAAGGTTTTGGATGCAGGTATCAGAACTGGTGATTTAGGTGGTTCCAACAGTACCACCGAAGTCGGT
GATGCTGTCGCCGAAGAAGTTAAGAAAATCCTTGCTTAAAAAGATTCTCTTTTTTTATGATATTTGTACA
TAAACTTTATAAATGAAATTCATAATAGAAACGACACGAAATTACAAAATGGAATATGTTCATAGGGTAG
ACGAAACTATATACGCAATCTACATACATTTATCAAGAAGGAGAAAAAGGAGGATGTAAAGGAATACAGG
TAAGCAAATTGATACTAATGGCTCAACGTGATAAGGAAAAAGAATTGCACTTTAACATTAATATTGACAA
GGAGGAGGGCACCACACAAAAAGTTAGGTGTAACAGAAAATCATGAAACTATGATTCCTAATTTATATAT
TGGAGGATTTTCTCTAAAAAAAAAAAAATACAACAAATAAAAAACACTCAATGACCTGACCATTTGATGG
AGTTTAAGTCAATACCTTCTTGAACCATTTCCCATAATGGTGAAAGTTCCCTCAAGAATTTTACTCTGTC
AGAAACGGCCTTAACGACGTAGTCGATATGGTGCACTCTCAGTACAATCTGCTCTGATGCCGCATAGTTA
AGCCAGCCCCGACACCCGCCAACACCCGCTGACGCGCCCTGACGGGCTTGTCTGCTCCCGGCATCCGCTT
ACAGACAAGCTGTGACCGTCTCCGGGAGCTGCATGTGTCAGAGGTTTTCACCGTCATCACCGAAACGCGC
GAGACGAAAGGGCCTCGTGATACGCCTATTTTTATAGGTTAATGTCATGATAATAATGGTTTCTTAGACG
TCAGGTGGCACTTTTCGGGGAAATGTGCGCGGAACCCCTATTTGTTTATTTTTCTAAATACATTCAAATA
TGTATCCGCTCATGAGACAATAACCCTGATAAATGCTTCAATAATATTGAAAAAGGAAGAGTATGAGTAT
TCAACATTTCCGTGTCGCCCTTATTCCCTTTTTTGCGGCATTTTGCCTTCCTGTTTTTGCTCACCCAGAA
ACGCTGGTGAAAGTAAAAGATGCTGAAGATCAGTTGGGTGCACGAGTGGGTTACATCGAACTGGATCTCA
ACAGCGGTAAGATCCTTGAGAGTTTTCGCCCCGAAGAACGTTTTCCAATGATGAGCACTTTTAAAGTTCT
GCTATGTGGCGCGGTATTATCCCGTATTGACGCCGGGCAAGAGCAACTCGGTCGCCGCATACACTATTCT
CAGAATGACTTGGTTGAGTACTCACCAGTCACAGAAAAGCATCTTACGGATGGCATGACAGTAAGAGAAT
TATGCAGTGCTGCCATAACCATGAGTGATAACACTGCGGCCAACTTACTTCTGACAACGATCGGAGGACC
GAAGGAGCTAACCGCTTTTTTGCACAACATGGGGGATCATGTAACTCGCCTTGATCGTTGGGAACCGGAG
CTGAATGAAGCCATACCAAACGACGAGCGTGACACCACGATGCCTGTAGCAATGGCAACAACGTTGCGCA
AACTATTAACTGGCGAACTACTTACTCTAGCTTCCCGGCAACAATTAATAGACTGGATGGAGGCGGATAA
AGTTGCAGGACCACTTCTGCGCTCGGCCCTTCCGGCTGGCTGGTTTATTGCTGATAAATCTGGAGCCGGT
GAGCGTGGGTCTCGCGGTATCATTGCAGCACTGGGGCCAGATGGTAAGCCCTCCCGTATCGTAGTTATCT
ACACGACGGGGAGTCAGGCAACTATGGATGAACGAAATAGACAGATCGCTGAGATAGGTGCCTCACTGAT
TAAGCATTGGTAACTGTCAGACCAAGTTTACTCATATATACTTTAGATTGATTTAAAACTTCATTTTTAA
TTTAAAAGGATCTAGGTGAAGATCCTTTTTGATAATCTCATGACCAAAATCCCTTAACGTGAGTTTTCGT
TCCACTGAGCGTCAGACCCCGTAGAAAAGATCAAAGGATCTTCTTGAGATCCTTTTTTTCTGCGCGTAAT
CTGCTGCTTGCAAACAAAAAAACCACCGCTACCAGCGGTGGTTTGTTTGCCGGATCAAGAGCTACCAACT
CTTTTTCCGAAGGTAACTGGCTTCAGCAGAGCGCAGATACCAAATACTGTTCTTCTAGTGTAGCCGTAGT
TAGGCCACCACTTCAAGAACTCTGTAGCACCGCCTACATACCTCGCTCTGCTAATCCTGTTACCAGTGGC
TGCTGCCAGTGGCGATAAGTCGTGTCTTACCGGGTTGGACTCAAGACGATAGTTACCGGATAAGGCGCAG
CGGTCGGGCTGAACGGGGGGTTCGTGCACACAGCCCAGCTTGGAGCGAACGACCTACACCGAACTGAGAT
ACCTACAGCGTGAGCTATGAGAAAGCGCCACGCTTCCCGAAGGGAGAAAGGCGGACAGGTATCCGGTAAG
CGGCAGGGTCGGAACAGGAGAGCGCACGAGGGAGCTTCCAGGGGGAAACGCCTGGTATCTTTATAGTCCT
GTCGGGTTTCGCCACCTCTGACTTGAGCGTCGATTTTTGTGATGCTCGTCAGGGGGGCGGAGCCTATGGA
AAAACGCCAGCAACGCGGCCTTTTTACGGTTCCTGGCCTTTTGCTGGCCTTTTGCTCACATGTTCTTTCC
TGCGTTATCCCCTGATTCTGTGGATAACCGTATTACCGCCTTTGAGTGAGCTGATACCGCTCGCCGCAGC
CGAACGACCGAGCGCAGCGAGTCAGTGAGCGAGGAAGCGGAAGAGCGCCCAATACGCAAACCGCCTCTCC
CCGCGCGTTGGCCGATTCATTAATGCAGCTGGCACGACAGGTTTCCCGACTGGAAAGCGGGCAGTGAGCG
CAACGCAAT
