>Addgene plasmid #20053 | pSB305-K3L-vac | depositor partial sequence | sequence record 9449 | Author sequence
ATGCTTGCATTTTGTTATTCGTTGCCCAATGCGGGCGATGTAATAAAGGGCAGAGTATACGAGAAGGATT
ATGCTCTATACATTTATCTTTTTGACTATCCTCACTCTGAAGCTATCTTGGCAGAGAGTGTTAAGATGCA
TATGGATAGATATGTTGAATATAGGGATAAACTGGTAGGGAAAACTGTAAAAGTTAAAGTGATTAGAGTT
GATTATACAAAAGGATATATAGATGTCAATTACAAAAGGATGTGTAGACATCAATAA
