>Addgene plasmid #20053 | pSB305-K3L-vac | addgene partial sequence | sequence record 25780 | 20053 with M13F
CTAAAGGGAANNAAAGCTGGTACCTTATATTGAATTTTCAAAAATTCTTACNNNNNNTTTGGATGGACGC
AAAGAAGTTTAATAATCATATTACATGGCATTACCACCATATACATATCCATATACATATCCATATCTAA
TCTTACTTATATGTTGTGGAAATGTAAAGAGCCCCATTATCTTAGCCTAAAAAAACCTTCTCTTTGGAAC
TTTCAGTAATACGCTTAACTGCTCATTGCTATATTGAAGTACGGATTAGAAGCCGCCGAGCGGGTGACAG
CCCTCCGAAGGAAGACTCTCCTCCGTGCGTCCTCGTCTTCACCGGTCGCGTTCCTGAAACGCAGATGTGC
CTCGCGCCGCACTGCTCCGAACAATAAAGATTCTACAATACTAGCTTTTATGGTTATGAAGAGGAAAAAT
TGGCAGTAACCTGGCCCCACAAACCTTCAAATGAACGAATCAAATTAACAACCATAGGATGATAATGCGA
TTAGTTTTTTAGCCTTATTTCTGGGGTAATTAATCAGCGAAGCGATGATTTTTGATCTATTAACAGATAT
ATAAATGCAAAAACTGCATAACCACTTTAACTAATACTTTCAACATTTTCGGTTTGTATTACTTCTTATT
CAAATGTAATAAAAGTATCAACAAAAAATTGTTNATATACCTCTATACTTTAACGTCAAGGANNAAAAAC
TATACTCGAGATGCTTGCATTTTGTTATTCGTTGCCCAATGCGGGCGATGTAATAAAGGGCAGAGTATAC
GANAANGGATNNTGCTCTATNCATTTNTCTTTTGAC
